Addgene plasmid #144561: TFORF3085
Purpose: Lentiviral vector for overexpressing transcription factor ORFs with unique 24-bp barcodes. Barcodes facilitate identification of transcription factors in pooled screens.
Depositing lab: Feng Zhang. Depositing organization: Broad Institute. Publication: A transcription factor atlas of directed differentiation. Joung J, Ma S, Tay T, Geiger-Schuller KR, Kirchgatterer PC, Verdine VK, Guo B, Arias-Garcia MA, Allen WE, Singh A, Kuksenko O, Abudayyeh OO, Gootenberg JS, Fu Z, Macrae RK, Buenrostro JD, Regev A, Zhang F. Cell. 2023 Jan 5;186(1):209-229.e26. doi: 10.1016/j.cell.2022.11.026. PubMed 36608654.
Backbone
  Vector backbone: pLX_TRC317
  Backbone manufacturer: Broad Institute Genetic Perturbation Platform
  Backbone size w/o insert (bp): 8264
  Vector type: Mammalian Expression, Lentiviral
  Selectable markers: Puromycin
Growth in bacteria
  Bacterial resistance: Ampicillin, 100 μg/mL
  Growth temperature: 37°C
  Growth strain: NEB Stable
  Copy number: High Copy
Gene/Insert
  Gene/Insert name: GABPB1
  Species: H. sapiens (human)
  Insert size (bp): 1391
  Entrez Gene: GABPB1 (a.k.a. BABPB2, E4TF1, E4TF1-47, E4TF1-53, E4TF1B, GABPB, GABPB-1, GABPB2, NRF2B1, NRF2B2)
  Promoter: EF1a
  Tag / fusion protein: V5 (C terminal on insert)
  Cloning method: Gateway Cloning
  Sequencing primers: 5′ GGGTGGAGACTGAAGTTAGGCCAG; 3′ CACATAGCGTAAAAGGAGCAACATAG
Resource information
  A portion of this plasmid was derived from a plasmid made by: Broad Institute Genetic Perturbation Platform
Terms and licenses: Academic/Nonprofit Terms; Industry Terms: Not Available to Industry
Depositor comments: NM_005254.5 Please test multiple small colonies in case of plasmid recombination. To make this collection available in a timely manner, a portion of this collection was not fully sequenced by Addgene. If an Addgene verified full plasmid sequence is not available, please contact us prior to placing an order to request the full sequence.
How to cite: TFORF3085 was a gift from Feng Zhang (Addgene plasmid # 144561 ; http://n2t.net/addgene:144561 ; RRID:Addgene_144561)
