[The description below was written by a language model from this plasmid's Addgene catalogue record and pLannotate feature annotations shown in this document.]
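Description:
TFORF3085 is a third-generation-style, self-inactivating lentiviral expression plasmid built on the pLX_TRC317 backbone from the Broad Institute Genetic Perturbation Platform. It carries the human transcription factor GABPB1 (GA-binding protein beta subunit 1; the depositor cites a RefSeq mRNA transcript as the source). In bacteria it replicates from a high-copy ColE1/pUC origin and is selected with ampicillin via β-lactamase; an f1 origin and remnants of a lac/lacZα cloning region are also present. The depositor warns of possible plasmid recombination, a common concern with LTR-containing vectors.

The viral genome is driven by an RSV promoter fused to a truncated HIV-1 5' LTR, followed by the Ψ packaging signal with a gag fragment, the RRE for Rev-dependent export, a cPPT/CTS element, and a ΔU3 3' LTR with a downstream SV40 polyadenylation signal. Within this unit, an SV40 promoter/origin drives a puromycin N-acetyltransferase gene for selecting transduced mammalian cells. A separate full-length EF-1α promoter drives the GABPB1 ORF, which was inserted by Gateway cloning and is flanked by attB1 and attB2 sites. It is read through attB2 into a C-terminal V5 epitope tag for detection. A WPRE downstream enhances transcript expression.

According to the catalogue entry, each member of this collection also carries a unique 24-bp barcode that identifies the ORF. The feature table does not annotate the barcode, so its position cannot be stated from the record. The construct is intended for overexpressing GABPB1 either individually or in pooled transcription factor screens, such as directed-differentiation studies, where barcode sequencing reveals which factor each cell received.
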