Features (pLannotate 1.2.2; 34 found; start..end, strand, type, name):
      5..231     +  promoter       RSV promoter: Rous sarcoma virus enhancer/promoter
    232..412     +  LTR            5' LTR (truncated): truncated 5' long terminal repeat (LTR) from HIV-1
    459..584     +  misc_feature   HIV-1 Ψ: packaging signal of human immunodeficiency virus type 1
    568..931     +  CDS            HIV-1 gag (fragment): gag protein from human immunodeficiency virus 1; gag
   1077..1310    +  misc_feature   RRE: The Rev response element (RRE) of HIV-1 allows for Rev-dependent mRNA export from the nucleus to the cytoplasm.
   1687..1713    +  CDS            Rev (fragment): human immunodeficiency virus 1 (HIV-1) Rev protein; rev; enhances nuclear export of unspliced and incompletely spliced viral mRNAs
   1720..1743    +  promoter       SV40 promoter (fragment): SV40 early promoter
   1744..1815    +  promoter       SV40 promoter (fragment): SV40 enhancer and early promoter
   1839..1974    +  rep_origin     SV40 ori: SV40 origin of replication
   2020..2616    +  CDS            PuroR (fragment): puromycin N-acetyltransferase; pac from Streptomyces; confers resistance to puromycin
   2665..2782    +  misc_feature   cPPT/CTS: central polypurine tract and central termination sequence of HIV-1
   2847..2913    +  CDS            small t antigen (fragment): SV40 (simian virus 40) small t antigen
   2920..4098    +  promoter       EF-1α promoter: strong constitutive promoter for human elongation factor EF-1α
   4119..4136    +  protein_bind   attB1 (fragment): mutant version of attB; core recombination site for the Gateway® BP reaction BP Clonase™
   4142..5326    +  CDS            GABPB1: GABP1_HUMAN - Also known as E4TF1B From Homo sapiens (Human).
   5328..5352    -  protein_bind   attB2: mutant version of attB; recombination site for the Gateway® BP reaction BP Clonase™
   5360..5401    +  CDS            V5 tag: epitope tag from simian virus 5
   5417..5470    +  promoter       U6 promoter (fragment): RNA polymerase III promoter for human U6 snRNA
   5512..6100    +  misc_feature   WPRE: woodchuck hepatitis virus posttranscriptional regulatory element
   6151..6170    +  misc_feature   cPPT/CTS (fragment): central polypurine tract and central termination sequence of HIV-1
   6172..6405    +  LTR            3' LTR (ΔU3): self-inactivating 3' long terminal repeat (LTR) from HIV-1
   6483..6604    +  polyA_signal   SV40 poly(A) signal: SV40 polyadenylation signal
   6644..6779    +  rep_origin     SV40 ori: SV40 origin of replication
   6800..6818    -  promoter       T7 promoter: promoter for bacteriophage T7 RNA polymerase
   6826..6981    +  CDS            lacZα (fragment): LacZα fragment of β-galactosidase; lacZ fragment
   6986..7414    +  rep_origin     f1 ori (sequence partly withheld): f1 bacteriophage origin of replication; arrow indicates direction of (+) strand synthesis
   7467..7571    +  promoter       AmpR promoter: bla
   7572..8432    +  CDS            AmpR: β-lactamase; bla; confers resistance to ampicillin, carbenicillin, and related antibiotics
   8603..9191    +  rep_origin     ori: high-copy-number ColE1/pMB1/pBR322/pUC origin of replication
   9374..9466    +  CDS            lacI (fragment): lac repressor; lacI; The lac repressor binds to the lac operator to inhibit transcription in E. coli. This inhibition can be relieved by adding lactose or isopropyl-β-D-thiogalactopyranoside (IPTG).
   9479..9500    +  protein_bind   CAP binding site: CAP binding activates transcription in the presence of cAMP. E. coli catabolite activator protein
   9515..9545    +  promoter       lac promoter: promoter for the E. coli lac operon
   9553..9569    +  protein_bind   lac operator: The lac repressor binds to the lac operator to inhibit transcription in E. coli. This inhibition can be relieved by adding lactose or isopropyl-β-D-thiogalactopyranoside (IPTG). lac repressor encoded by lacI
   9614..9632    +  promoter       T3 promoter: promoter for bacteriophage T3 RNA polymerase
>Addgene plasmid #144561 | TFORF3085 | addgene full sequence | sequence record 404395 | Addgene NGS Result
TTAATGTAGTCTTATGCAATACTCTTGTAGTCTTGCAACATGGTAACGATGAGTTAGCAACATGCCTTAC
AAGGAGAGAAAAAGCACCGTGCATGCCGATTGGTGGAAGTAAGGTGGTACGATCGTGCCTTATTAGGAAG
GCAACAGACGGGTCTGACATGGATTGGACGAACCACTGAATTGCCGCATTGCAGAGATATTGTATTTAAG
TGCCTAGCTCGATACATAAACGGGTCTCTCTGGTTAGACCAGATCTGAGCCTGGGAGCTCTCTGGCTAAC
TAGGGAACCCACTGCTTAAGCCTCAATAAAGCTTGCCTTGAGTGCTTCAAGTAGTGTGTGCCCGTCTGTT
GTGTGACTCTGGTAACTAGAGATCCCTCAGACCCTTTTAGTCAGTGTGGAAAATCTCTAGCAGTGGCGCC
CGAACAGGGACTTGAAAGCGAAAGGGAAACCAGAGGAGCTCTCTCGACGCAGGACTCGGCTTGCTGAAGC
GCGCACGGCAAGAGGCGAGGGGCGGCGACTGGTGAGTACGCCAAAAATTTTGACTAGCGGAGGCTAGAAG
GAGAGAGATGGGTGCGAGAGCGTCAGTATTAAGCGGGGGAGAATTAGATCGCGATGGGAAAAAATTCGGT
TAAGGCCAGGGGGAAAGAAAAAATATAAATTAAAACATATAGTATGGGCAAGCAGGGAGCTAGAACGATT
CGCAGTTAATCCTGGCCTGTTAGAAACATCAGAAGGCTGTAGACAAATACTGGGACAGCTACAACCATCC
CTTCAGACAGGATCAGAAGAACTTAGATCATTATATAATACAGTAGCAACCCTCTATTGTGTGCATCAAA
GGATAGAGATAAAAGACACCAAGGAAGCTTTAGACAAGATAGAGGAAGAGCAAAACAAAAGTAAGACCAC
CGCACAGCAAGCGGCCGCTGATCTTCAGACCTGGAGGAGGAGATATGAGGGACAATTGGAGAAGTGAATT
ATATAAATATAAAGTAGTAAAAATTGAACCATTAGGAGTAGCACCCACCAAGGCAAAGAGAAGAGTGGTG
CAGAGAGAAAAAAGAGCAGTGGGAATAGGAGCTTTGTTCCTTGGGTTCTTGGGAGCAGCAGGAAGCACTA
TGGGCGCAGCGTCAATGACGCTGACGGTACAGGCCAGACAATTATTGTCTGGTATAGTGCAGCAGCAGAA
CAATTTGCTGAGGGCTATTGAGGCGCAACAGCATCTGTTGCAACTCACAGTCTGGGGCATCAAGCAGCTC
CAGGCAAGAATCCTGGCTGTGGAAAGATACCTAAAGGATCAACAGCTCCTGGGGATTTGGGGTTGCTCTG
GAAAACTCATTTGCACCACTGCTGTGCCTTGGAATGCTAGTTGGAGTAATAAATCTCTGGAACAGATTTG
GAATCACACGACCTGGATGGAGTGGGACAGAGAAATTAACAATTACACAAGCTTAATACACTCCTTAATT
GAAGAATCGCAAAACCAGCAAGAAAAGAATGAACAAGAATTATTGGAATTAGATAAATGGGCAAGTTTGT
GGAATTGGTTTAACATAACAAATTGGCTGTGGTATATAAAATTATTCATAATGATAGTAGGAGGCTTGGT
AGGTTTAAGAATAGTTTTTGCTGTACTTTCTATAGTGAATAGAGTTAGGCAGGGATATTCACCATTATCG
TTTCAGACCCACCTCCCAACCCCGAGGGGACCCATGCATTGCATCTCAATTAGTCAGCAACCAGGTGTGG
AAAGTCCCCAGGCTCCCCAGCAGGCAGAAGTATGCAAAGCATGCGTCTCAATTAGTCAGCAACCATAGTC
CCGCCCCTAACTCCGCCCATCCCGCCCCTAACTCCGCCCAGTTCCGCCCATTCTCCGCCCCATGGCTGAC
TAATTTTTTTTATTTATGCAGAGGCCGAGGCCGCCTCGGCCTCTGAGCTATTCCAGAAGTAGTGAGGAGG
CTTTTTTGGAGGCCTAGGCTTTTGCAAAAAGCTTTCTAGAGGTACCACCGGAGCTTACCATGACCGAGTA
CAAGCCCACGGTGCGCCTCGCCACCCGCGACGACGTCCCCAGGGCCGTACGCACCCTCGCCGCCGCGTTC
GCCGACTACCCCGCCACGCGCCACACCGTCGATCCGGACCGCCACATCGAGCGGGTCACCGAGCTGCAAG
AACTCTTCCTCACGCGCGTCGGGCTCGACATCGGCAAGGTGTGGGTCGCGGACGACGGCGCCGCCGTGGC
GGTCTGGACCACGCCGGAGAGCGTCGAAGCGGGGGCGGTGTTCGCCGAGATCGGCCCGCGCATGGCCGAG
TTGAGCGGTTCCCGGCTGGCCGCGCAGCAACAGATGGAAGGCCTCCTGGCGCCGCACCGGCCCAAGGAGC
CCGCGTGGTTCCTGGCCACCGTCGGCGTCTCGCCCGACCACCAGGGCAAGGGTCTGGGCAGCGCCGTCGT
GCTCCCCGGAGTGGAGGCGGCCGAGCGCGCCGGGGTGCCCGCCTTCCTGGAGACCTCCGCGCCCCGCAAC
CTCCCCTTCTACGAGCGGCTCGGCTTCACCGTCACCGCCGACGTCGAGGTGCCCGAAGGACCGCGCACCT
GGTGCATGACCCGCAAGCCCGGTGCCAGTTAACGAATTCTAGATCTTGAGACAAATGGCAGTATTCATCC
ACAATTTTAAAAGAAAAGGGGGGATTGGGGGGTACAGTGCAGGGGAAAGAATAGTAGACATAATAGCAAC
AGACATACAAACTAAAGAATTACAAAAACAAATTACAAAAATTCAAAATTTTCGGGTTTATTACAGGGAC
AGCAGAGATCCACTTTGGCGCCGGCTCGAGGCCTGCAGGTGCAAAGATGGATAAAGTTTTAAACAGAGAG
GAATCTTTGCAGCTAATGGACCTTCTAGGTCTTGAAAGGAGTGGGAATTGGCTCCGGTGCCCGTCAGTGG
GCAGAGCGCACATCGCCCACAGTCCCCGAGAAGTTGGGGGGAGGGGTCGGCAATTGAACCGGTGCCTAGA
GAAGGTGGCGCGGGGTAAACTGGGAAAGTGATGTCGTGTACTGGCTCCGCCTTTTTCCCGAGGGTGGGGG
AGAACCGTATATAAGTGCAGTAGTCGCCGTGAACGTTCTTTTTCGCAACGGGTTTGCCGCCAGAACACAG
GTAAGTGCCGTGTGTGGTTCCCGCGGGCCTGGCCTCTTTACGGGTTATGGCCCTTGCGTGCCTTGAATTA
CTTCCACCTGGCTGCAGTACGTGATTCTTGATCCCGAGCTTCGGGTTGGAAGTGGGTGGGAGAGTTCGAG
GCCTTGCGCTTAAGGAGCCCCTTCGCCTCGTGCTTGAGTTGAGGCCTGGCCTGGGCGCTGGGGCCGCCGC
GTGCGAATCTGGTGGCACCTTCGCGCCTGTCTCGCTGCTTTCGATAAGTCTCTAGCCATTTAAAATTTTT
GATGACCTGCTGCGACGCTTTTTTTCTGGCAAGATAGTCTTGTAAATGCGGGCCAAGATCTGCACACTGG
TATTTCGGTTTTTGGGGCCGCGGGCGGCGACGGGGCCCGTGCGTCCCAGCGCACATGTTCGGCGAGGCGG
GGCCTGCGAGCGCGGCCACCGAGAATCGGACGGGGGTAGTCTCAAGCTGGCCGGCCTGCTCTGGTGCCTG
GCCTCGCGCCGCCGTGTATCGCCCCGCCCTGGGCGGCAAGGCTGGCCCGGTCGGCACCAGTTGCGTGAGC
GGAAAGATGGCCGCTTCCCGGCCCTGCTGCAGGGAGCTCAAAATGGAGGACGCGGCGCTCGGGAGAGCGG
GCGGGTGAGTCACCCACACAAAGGAAAAGGGCCTTTCCGTCCTCAGCCGTCGCTTCATGTGACTCCACGG
AGTACCGGGCGCCGTCCAGGCACCTCGATTAGTTCTCGAGCTTTTGGAGTACGTCGTCTTTAGGTTGGGG
GGAGGGGTTTTATGCGATGGAGTTTCCCCACACTGAGTGGGTGGAGACTGAAGTTAGGCCAGCTTGGCAC
TTGATGTAATTCTCCTTGGAATTTGCCCTTTTTGAGTTTGGATCTTGGTTCATTCTCAAGCCTCAGACAG
TGGTTCAAAGTTTTTTTCTTCCATTTCAGGTGTCGTGAGGCTAGCATCGATTGATCAACAAGTTTGTACA
AAAAAGTTGGCATGTCCCTGGTAGATTTGGGAAAGAAGCTTTTAGAAGCGGCACGAGCAGGTCAAGATGA
TGAAGTTCGTATTTTGATGGCAAATGGAGCTCCCTTTACTACAGACTGGCTGGGAACTTCTCCACTTCAT
CTAGCAGCACAGTATGGTCATTATTCCACCACAGAGGTACTGCTGCGAGCTGGTGTGAGCAGAGATGCCA
GAACCAAAGTGGACCGAACACCATTACATATGGCAGCTTCTGAGGGCCATGCCAGCATAGTAGAGGTTTT
ACTTAAGCATGGTGCTGATGTCAATGCAAAGGACATGTTAAAGATGACAGCTCTCCATTGGGCCACAGAA
CACAATCATCAAGAGGTGGTGGAACTTTTAATCAAATATGGTGCTGATGTACACACGCAAAGTAAATTTT
GTAAAACTGCATTTGATATTTCAATAGACAATGGAAATGAAGATTTAGCAGAGATATTACAGATTGCTAT
GCAGAACCAAATCAACACAAACCCAGAGAGTCCTGACACTGTGACAATACATGCTGCAACACCACAGTTT
ATCATTGGACCTGGAGGGGTGGTGAACCTAACAGGTCTGGTATCTTCAGAAAATTCATCCAAGGCAACAG
ATGAAACGGGTGTATCTGCTGTTCAGTTTGGAAACTCTTCTACATCAGTATTAGCTACATTAGCTGCCTT
AGCTGAAGCATCTGCTCCATTGTCCAATTCTTCAGAAACTCCAGTAGTGGCCACAGAAGAAGTAGTTACT
GCAGAATCTGTGGATGGTGCCATTCAGCAAGTAGTTAGTTCAGGGGGTCAGCAAGTCATCACAATAGTTA
CAGATGGAATTCAGCTTGGAAATTTGCACTCTATTCCAACCAGTGGAATTGGTCAGCCCATCATTGTGAC
CATGCCAGATGGACAACAAGTATTAACAGTACCAGCAACAGACATTGCTGAAGAAACTGTTATAAGTGAA
GAACCACCAGCTAAGAGACAATGTATCGAAATAATTGAAAACCGGGTGGAATCTGCAGAAATAGAAGAGA
GAGAAGCTCTTCAGAAACAGCTGGATGAAGCAAATCGAGAAGCACAAAAATATCGACAGCAGCTCCTAAA
GAAAGAACAGGAAGCAGAGGCCTACAGACAGAAGTTGGAAGCTATGACTCGTCTTCAGACTAATAAAGAA
GCTGTTTACCCAACTTTCTTGTACAAAGTGGTTGATATCGGTAAGCCTATCCCTAACCCTCTCCTCGGTC
TCGATTCTACGTAGTAATGAACTAGTCCGTAACTTGAAAGTATTTCGATTTCTTGGCTTTATATATCTTG
TGGAAAGGACGACGGAACTTGGCTGGCCAAACCGATACGCGTTAAGTCGACAATCAACCTCTGGATTACA
AAATTTGTGAAAGATTGACTGGTATTCTTAACTATGTTGCTCCTTTTACGCTATGTGGATACGCTGCTTT
AATGCCTTTGTATCATGCTATTGCTTCCCGTATGGCTTTCATTTTCTCCTCCTTGTATAAATCCTGGTTG
CTGTCTCTTTATGAGGAGTTGTGGCCCGTTGTCAGGCAACGTGGCGTGGTGTGCACTGTGTTTGCTGACG
CAACCCCCACTGGTTGGGGCATTGCCACCACCTGTCAGCTCCTTTCCGGGACTTTCGCTTTCCCCCTCCC
TATTGCCACGGCGGAACTCATCGCCGCCTGCCTTGCCCGCTGCTGGACAGGGGCTCGGCTGTTGGGCACT
GACAATTCCGTGGTGTTGTCGGGGAAATCATCGTCCTTTCCTTGGCTGCTCGCCTGTGTTGCCACCTGGA
TTCTGCGCGGGACGTCCTTCTGCTACGTCCCTTCGGCCCTCAATCCAGCGGACCTTCCTTCCCGCGGCCT
GCTGCCGGCTCTGCGGCCTCTTCCGCGTCTTCGCCTTCGCCCTCAGACGAGTCGGATCTCCCTTTGGGCC
GCCTCCCCGCGTCGACTTTAAGACCAATGACTTACAAGGCAGCTGTAGATCTTAGCCACTTTTTAAAAGA
AAAGGGGGGACTGGAAGGGCTAATTCACTCCCAACGAAGACAAGATCTGCTTTTTGCTTGTACTGGGTCT
CTCTGGTTAGACCAGATCTGAGCCTGGGAGCTCTCTGGCTAACTAGGGAACCCACTGCTTAAGCCTCAAT
AAAGCTTGCCTTGAGTGCTTCAAGTAGTGTGTGCCCGTCTGTTGTGTGACTCTGGTAACTAGAGATCCCT
CAGACCCTTTTAGTCAGTGTGGAAAATCTCTAGCAGTACGTATAGTAGTTCATGTCATCTTATTATTCAG
TATTTATAACTTGCAAAGAAATGAATATCAGAGAGTGAGAGGAACTTGTTTATTGCAGCTTATAATGGTT
ACAAATAAAGCAATAGCATCACAAATTTCACAAATAAAGCATTTTTTTCACTGCATTCTAGTTGTGGTTT
GTCCAAACTCATCAATGTATCTTATCATGTCTGGCTCTAGCTATCCCGCCCCTAACTCCGCCCATCCCGC
CCCTAACTCCGCCCAGTTCCGCCCATTCTCCGCCCCATGGCTGACTAATTTTTTTTATTTATGCAGAGGC
CGAGGCCGCCTCGGCCTCTGAGCTATTCCAGAAGTAGTGAGGAGGCTTTTTTGGAGGCCTAGGGACGTAC
CCAATTCGCCCTATAGTGAGTCGTATTACGCGCGCTCACTGGCCGTCGTTTTACAACGTCGTGACTGGGA
AAACCCTGGCGTTACCCAACTTAATCGCCTTGCAGCACATCCCCCTTTCGCCAGCTGGCGTAATAGCGAA
GAGGCCCGCACCGATCGCCCTTCCCAACAGTTGCGCAGCCTGAATGGCGAATGGG
[124 nt withheld, positions 6986-7109]
C
[91 nt withheld, positions 7111-7201]
A
[49 nt withheld, positions 7203-7251]
CCTTTGACGTTGGAGTCCACGTTCTTT
[37 nt withheld, positions 7279-7315]
ACCCTATCTCGGTCTATTCTTTTGATTTATAAGGGATTTTGCCGATTTCGGCCTATTGGTTAAAAAATGA
GCTGATTTAACAAAAATTTAACGCGAATTTTAACAAAATATTAACGCTTACAATTTAGGTGGCACTTTTC
GGGGAAATGTGCGCGGAACCCCTATTTGTTTATTTTTCTAAATACATTCAAATATGTATCCGCTCATGAG
ACAATAACCCTGATAAATGCTTCAATAATATTGAAAAAGGAAGAGTATGAGTATTCAACATTTCCGTGTC
GCCCTTATTCCCTTTTTTGCGGCATTTTGCCTTCCTGTTTTTGCTCACCCAGAAACGCTGGTGAAAGTAA
AAGATGCTGAAGATCAGTTGGGTGCACGAGTGGGTTACATCGAACTGGATCTCAACAGCGGTAAGATCCT
TGAGAGTTTTCGCCCCGAAGAACGTTTTCCAATGATGAGCACTTTTAAAGTTCTGCTATGTGGCGCGGTA
TTATCCCGTATTGACGCCGGGCAAGAGCAACTCGGTCGCCGCATACACTATTCTCAGAATGACTTGGTTG
AGTACTCACCAGTCACAGAAAAGCATCTTACGGATGGCATGACAGTAAGAGAATTATGCAGTGCTGCCAT
AACCATGAGTGATAACACTGCGGCCAACTTACTTCTGACAACGATCGGAGGACCGAAGGAGCTAACCGCT
TTTTTGCACAACATGGGGGATCATGTAACTCGCCTTGATCGTTGGGAACCGGAGCTGAATGAAGCCATAC
CAAACGACGAGCGTGACACCACGATGCCTGTAGCAATGGCAACAACGTTGCGCAAACTATTAACTGGCGA
ACTACTTACTCTAGCTTCCCGGCAACAATTAATAGACTGGATGGAGGCGGATAAAGTTGCAGGACCACTT
CTGCGCTCGGCCCTTCCGGCTGGCTGGTTTATTGCTGATAAATCTGGAGCCGGTGAGCGTGGGTCTCGCG
GTATCATTGCAGCACTGGGGCCAGATGGTAAGCCCTCCCGTATCGTAGTTATCTACACGACGGGGAGTCA
GGCAACTATGGATGAACGAAATAGACAGATCGCTGAGATAGGTGCCTCACTGATTAAGCATTGGTAACTG
TCAGACCAAGTTTACTCATATATACTTTAGATTGATTTAAAACTTCATTTTTAATTTAAAAGGATCTAGG
TGAAGATCCTTTTTGATAATCTCATGACCAAAATCCCTTAACGTGAGTTTTCGTTCCACTGAGCGTCAGA
CCCCGTAGAAAAGATCAAAGGATCTTCTTGAGATCCTTTTTTTCTGCGCGTAATCTGCTGCTTGCAAACA
AAAAAACCACCGCTACCAGCGGTGGTTTGTTTGCCGGATCAAGAGCTACCAACTCTTTTTCCGAAGGTAA
CTGGCTTCAGCAGAGCGCAGATACCAAATACTGTTCTTCTAGTGTAGCCGTAGTTAGGCCACCACTTCAA
GAACTCTGTAGCACCGCCTACATACCTCGCTCTGCTAATCCTGTTACCAGTGGCTGCTGCCAGTGGCGAT
AAGTCGTGTCTTACCGGGTTGGACTCAAGACGATAGTTACCGGATAAGGCGCAGCGGTCGGGCTGAACGG
GGGGTTCGTGCACACAGCCCAGCTTGGAGCGAACGACCTACACCGAACTGAGATACCTACAGCGTGAGCT
ATGAGAAAGCGCCACGCTTCCCGAAGGGAGAAAGGCGGACAGGTATCCGGTAAGCGGCAGGGTCGGAACA
GGAGAGCGCACGAGGGAGCTTCCAGGGGGAAACGCCTGGTATCTTTATAGTCCTGTCGGGTTTCGCCACC
TCTGACTTGAGCGTCGATTTTTGTGATGCTCGTCAGGGGGGCGGAGCCTATGGAAAAACGCCAGCAACGC
GGCCTTTTTACGGTTCCTGGCCTTTTGCTGGCCTTTTGCTCACATGTTCTTTCCTGCGTTATCCCCTGAT
TCTGTGGATAACCGTATTACCGCCTTTGAGTGAGCTGATACCGCTCGCCGCAGCCGAACGACCGAGCGCA
GCGAGTCAGTGAGCGAGGAAGCGGAAGAGCGCCCAATACGCAAACCGCCTCTCCCCGCGCGTTGGCCGAT
TCATTAATGCAGCTGGCACGACAGGTTTCCCGACTGGAAAGCGGGCAGTGAGCGCAACGCAATTAATGTG
AGTTAGCTCACTCATTAGGCACCCCAGGCTTTACACTTTATGCTTCCGGCTCGTATGTTGTGTGGAATTG
TGAGCGGATAACAATTTCACACAGGAAACAGCTATGACCATGATTACGCCAAGCGCGCAATTAACCCTCA
CTAAAGGGAACAAAAGCTGGAGCTGCAAGC
