>Addgene plasmid #144561 | TFORF3085 | depositor partial sequence | sequence record 285798 | Insert
ATCGATTGATCAACAAGTTTGTACAAAAAAGTTGGCATGTCCCTGGTAGATTTGGGAAAGAAGCTTTTAG
AAGCGGCACGAGCAGGTCAAGATGATGAAGTTCGTATTTTGATGGCAAATGGAGCTCCCTTTACTACAGA
CTGGCTGGGAACTTCTCCACTTCATCTAGCAGCACAGTATGGTCATTATTCCACCACAGAGGTACTGCTG
CGAGCTGGTGTGAGCAGAGATGCCAGAACCAAAGTGGACCGAACACCATTACATATGGCAGCTTCTGAGG
GCCATGCCAGCATAGTAGAGGTTTTACTTAAGCATGGTGCTGATGTCAATGCAAAGGACATGTTAAAGAT
GACAGCTCTCCATTGGGCCACAGAACACAATCATCAAGAGGTGGTGGAACTTTTAATCAAATATGGTGCT
GATGTACACACGCAAAGTAAATTTTGTAAAACTGCATTTGATATTTCAATAGACAATGGAAATGAAGATT
TAGCAGAGATATTACAGATTGCTATGCAGAACCAAATCAACACAAACCCAGAGAGTCCTGACACTGTGAC
AATACATGCTGCAACACCACAGTTTATCATTGGACCTGGAGGGGTGGTGAACCTAACAGGTCTGGTATCT
TCAGAAAATTCATCCAAGGCAACAGATGAAACGGGTGTATCTGCTGTTCAGTTTGGAAACTCTTCTACAT
CAGTATTAGCTACATTAGCTGCCTTAGCTGAAGCATCTGCTCCATTGTCCAATTCTTCAGAAACTCCAGT
AGTGGCCACAGAAGAAGTAGTTACTGCAGAATCTGTGGATGGTGCCATTCAGCAAGTAGTTAGTTCAGGG
GGTCAGCAAGTCATCACAATAGTTACAGATGGAATTCAGCTTGGAAATTTGCACTCTATTCCAACCAGTG
GAATTGGTCAGCCCATCATTGTGACCATGCCAGATGGACAACAAGTATTAACAGTACCAGCAACAGACAT
TGCTGAAGAAACTGTTATAAGTGAAGAACCACCAGCTAAGAGACAATGTATCGAAATAATTGAAAACCGG
GTGGAATCTGCAGAAATAGAAGAGAGAGAAGCTCTTCAGAAACAGCTGGATGAAGCAAATCGAGAAGCAC
AAAAATATCGACAGCAGCTCCTAAAGAAAGAACAGGAAGCAGAGGCCTACAGACAGAAGTTGGAAGCTAT
GACTCGTCTTCAGACTAATAAAGAAGCTGTTTACCCAACTTTCTTGTACAAAGTGGTTGATATCGGTAAG
CCTATCCCTAACCCTCTCCTCGGTCTCGATTCTACGTAGTAATGAACTAGTCCGTAACTTGAAAGTATTT
CGATTTCTTGGCTTTATATATCTTGTGGAAAGGACGACGGAACTTGGCTGGCCAAACCGAT
