>Addgene plasmid #144561 | TFORF3085 | depositor partial sequence | sequence record 285799 | Barcode
CGGAACTTGGCTGGCCAAACCGAT
